Addgene plasmid #39743: KHBD00715
Depositing lab: Bart Deplancke. Depositing organization: Swiss Federal Institute of Technology (EPFL). Publication: Automated protein-DNA interaction screening of Drosophila regulatory elements. Korneel Hens, Jean-Daniel Feuz, Alina Isakova, Antonina Lagovitina, Andreas Massouras, Julien Bryois, Patrick Callaerts, Susan E. Celniker, Bart Deplancke. Nat Methods. 2011 Oct 30;8(12):1065-70. 10.1038/nmeth.1763 PubMed 22037703.
Backbone
  Vector backbone: pDONR221
  Backbone manufacturer: Invitrogen
  Backbone size w/o insert (bp): 2536
  Vector type: Gateway DONR vector
Growth in bacteria
  Bacterial resistance: Kanamycin, 50 μg/mL
  Growth temperature: 37°C
  Growth strain: DH5alpha
  Copy number: High Copy
Gene/Insert
  Gene/Insert name: CG31224 (alt name: FBgn0051224)
  Species: D. melanogaster (fly)
  Insert size (bp): 5352
  Entrez Gene: CG31224 (a.k.a. Dmel_CG31224, CG17796, CG7696, Dmel\CG31224, l(3)c00083)
  Promoter: none
  Cloning method: Gateway Cloning
  Sequencing primers: 5′ M13-F20; 3′ M13R
Terms and licenses: Academic/Nonprofit Terms; Industry Terms: Not Available to Industry
Depositor comments: Please note that the ORFs in this collection were cloned open-ended (without a stop codon).
How to cite: KHBD00715 was a gift from Bart Deplancke (Addgene plasmid # 39743 ; http://n2t.net/addgene:39743 ; RRID:Addgene_39743)
