[The description below was written by a language model from this plasmid's Addgene catalogue record.]
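Description:
KHBD00715 is a Gateway entry clone built in the pDONR221 backbone (Invitrogen), carrying the open reading frame of the Drosophila melanogaster gene CG31224 (FBgn0051224). The insert is recorded as 5352 bp on a backbone of about 2.5 kb once the donor cassette has been replaced. The plasmid is maintained at high copy number in standard E. coli cloning strains such as DH5alpha and is selected with kanamycin. No feature table accompanies the record, so individual elements are not annotated. A clone made by Gateway recombination into a pDONR vector normally has its insert flanked by attL sites, and the M13 forward and reverse priming sites listed for sequencing lie just outside the insert.

The record lists no promoter, which fits the role of an entry clone: it is a shuttle and archival form of the ORF, not an expression construct. The insert is meant to be moved by LR recombination into destination vectors that supply the promoter, tags and host-specific elements. The depositor notes that ORFs in this collection were cloned open-ended, without a stop codon, so the coding sequence can be read through into a C-terminal fusion partner provided by the destination vector. It also remains compatible with N-terminal fusions, in which case translation ends at a stop codon in the vector.

The clone belongs to a Drosophila ORF collection associated with work on automated protein-DNA interaction screening of fly regulatory elements. This suggests its intended use is as a source of the CG31224 coding sequence for building fusion constructs for such assays. The record does not state the specific destination vectors or the function of the protein.
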