>Addgene plasmid #39743 | KHBD00715 | depositor partial sequence | sequence record 50183 | KHBD00715 sequence 5352 bps
ATGGTCGACAACAGTGTCCAATGCCCCGTGTGTACATTGTACCTGCATGCGGGCATGAATCTCTCCGATC
ACTTGGAGACCCATCCCAAGGAGCAGGTGATCAAGGCGCTGGTGCAGATGACGATCGTTGGGAACGGTGG
CAACAGCATGGGCAGCGTTCTCGCTGCCGCCATGTTGACAGGAGGATCTGGAGGAGGTGGATCCAGCGGC
GGCGAAGCCAGTGCTGATGAGAAACCGGCCGTCTTATCACCCCCTTCTGGCGGCGATGTCAAACCAGTCG
TGGTCAATACCATATCAGCAGCAACAGCGCCTGTGCTGCCACCAGCACCACCACCGCTATCCTCCTCCCT
CGTGGCGGCCTGCTCCAACGGAGCCGCCTCTTCGACAACCAGCTCCACACCCACCTCCACCTCAGCAAGC
AACAGCAGCAGCCTCAGCAGCAGCAAACCGAGCAATCCACCGATGAAAGCACTGAAATGCTCACCGCCCA
CAACTGAGGCGCGAGCCAGCACATCCGCACATCCCACCACGAGCAGCGTGTCCACTTTGTACCAGCCAGC
GCAGGTCACTCCGGATTATCGCTTCAACCAGCAGCAGCAGCAGCCGCAGACGTCGGGCTTTGGGCGTGGT
GTCACCACCTCAACAGCCGCGCTGGTGATTCCGCAGGTGCCTCAGCAGCACTTCCTCGCCAGCCATCAAC
AGCAGGCTCACTTTCCACACCAGCAGCAGTCCCCGCAGCAACAGCAGCAACATTCGCAGCATCAGCCTGC
TCTGAAGTTCAGCTACGCCACAGCTTTGCCCCCACCTCCGCCGTTGCAGCTATTTACGCAGCAACAGCAG
CAGCAACAGCAGACGGTTGTTCCACCGCAGACCCAGCAGCAATCGCACCAGAAACCACCTCCCGCCTATG
GAGCCGCCATTAGTCAAATACGATCTCAGCACAACCAAAACAAACAGCAGCCACAGTCCCAAAGCGTGGC
CATGCAACCCAACCTAGCCCTGGCACCAACGACGACATCAGCGGCTTCAACTTCACACGCAACTGCAGCT
GTTAAGCAGCCCAGTAAACCTCATACGGAAGTATTCCTGAATCCCCCACCACCGCCATCGGCACAGCAAC
AGTTGCAGATCCACAGTTTAGTGCAAAATCAAGGTCAACACCATCAGCATTCTCACCCGCAGCAGTCGCA
GCCGAGCCAGCAGAGTCACCAACAGCCACCGAGCTTGCAGACCTACGGATTAGGGGTCAGCAATAGCTGC
AGTTCCTCCAACAACCCCTCGACCTCGGGATCTGGTCATCGTGCGAATCGTCAGACAAACTCACCGTTTG
GAGCACTGCTTAATGCTGCAGCGGCAGTGGCCTGCGCATCGCCGGCCTGTCCCACCACCTCATCTTCGGT
ATTGAGGTTTGCAGAATCACCGGTGGCACACTACCTTGAGCGGGAAAATGGTGACTTCATTGTCCAGGAG
ACACCGAAGCATATTGTAGAGTGTGTGGAGAAGGAAGACGGCGAGTTTTCCGTGATCGAACGCATTTATC
AATCCCCGCCGAGTGTTCTGCACATACACGATGATGATGAGGATGACGAGGATGAAGAGGAGGAGGACGA
GCATGATGCTCCGCCCGAGGAAGAAGACGGGGACGATGAGCGGGAGGAGAACAGCCACAGCCGTAATATG
AGCAAGACAACGAAAAAGGCCCGTAAGACGAAGCCGAAGCGAGGCTCCAAGCGCATGTCGGACGAGGAGG
AGTTCATGAGCCTTAGCAGCGGATGTGAGAGTGATTTGGAAAAGGAGGGTAAACAGGAGCAGCTAAATGC
AGCGGCATCACTACCACCTCCATTGTGCACGGCTCCTTCTACAAGTGCTGCGGCTGGAGCTTCCACCTCC
AATCTGGCGGACAATCATTCCAATTCCGCGTCCAACTCTGCCTCCAATTCGAACTCCACCGCCACTACAA
AGTCCAAGAAGAATCGAATTACCGTACTCAGCGATGTTCCGCTCAATATGAATGAGTACCTCGATTTGAT
GGGCAACATCGTAGCCTCCAGTCGCATTGGGGCAAGTCGACCGTTTGCCGCTGTGGCGCCCATACCACTC
GTCAAGGTGGAGAAGGAAGAACCTCTGGATGATTACGACAACGTGGCAATGGCCGCTAATGAAGAGCTGG
AGCAAAAGCCCAGCCTTGAGCATGGCACCACTAGCGTCATTCGAATGGCAAGCACGGCTGCAGCATCGAC
TTCTGCAACGGCGACCGAAACATCTGCCGAGGATCTCACTCAGCCGCCGCCCATGAAAGTCGAGGTTGAG
GCGACCACCACATTGTTGCCGCAACGCTTTTCAACTCCCGCCCAGCATCGCGGGCCTAAGAAATTAGTCA
TCAAACCAAAACAAACAGCACCAGCGACAGCGACGACAACAAAAAAGACTGACACCCCATCTTCCCCCAG
CAACAACCCATCCATATCAAGAGATCTGGTGCAAGTAAAGAGTGAGACACTGGAGGCGCCAGCGACGAGC
AGTAGCAGTAGCATTCTGGAGAAGCACCTAACCACCAGCCGAAAACTTTTGCATCATCACTCGGCGGTGA
ACGATGACGATGCCCGGGTGCTGCTGGAGTTTGCGAACTCGAAGCAGCCGCCGCCACTGGCCGCGTCGAG
CACAACGTTTGTGGTTAATGCCAGTGTAGGCTTTCCCTCGGCTGGCTCAGTTTTCGCCAGCAGCAGTACC
AGCTGTTCCAAAGCACCGGCCAAGCCGGGAGAGGAGTACATCCTGCCGGACAACAACATGGACGTGGATG
AGATTGTGATATCCTCGTCGTCTTCCTACACCTCCTCTGCAGCCCAGGTGCAGAACACGTTACAGCCGCC
GGACTTTAACTTTCTGTACCACCAGGCCACTACAACGGCCACGACGGCCACATACTTCAATCCCTTTTCC
AGGCAGCAGCAGCATCATCATCAGCAGCAGCACGGCGTCAGCGATGCCACCAATGCGGCTACTTTGGCTT
CGTCGTCCAGTAATTCGTTGGACCACGAGTCGATGAATGCTACATTCCGGGTGGCCAAGACCCAATCGCT
GCAGTCATGGTATCAGCAAGAGCCGGATCACGATCCACAGAATCAGGGTGGTGCGGAATCGGGAACTGTC
ACTCCCTCCAATCAGAGCCAGGATGTGGTTAGCCACCAGCCAACAAACTTTAACGCCGCCCTAGCGGCCG
TCGATTGCTGTAGCGTTGCCTTGGACGAGGACGCAAAATATCTTGATCTAGACGCCTGCAAGCGTGAGCA
GCTGAGCAGCAGTAGCAATCTGCCCTCCGCTTCCGCGTCCACAACGTCGTCGTCGTTCGCTGGCGCTGGC
ACGGAGAGCAGTTTGGTGGGTGGTCTGAATATCCGAACCGATGAAAAGATGCCCGCCAAGGGTGAAATTT
CCGAACAGGAAAGCAACTGCGACATCGAGAACTCCTGGAGTGAGTCGGTTTATGGGGATATTTCGCAGCG
GTACTTCAGAAACCAGTTTTCTGGCGGCTACCACCCTGATTGGCGACAGGACTATTATCCGGCTCAAGAT
CTCAGCGCTCAGCTGAGAGAGCATAAACGTTTTGACTTTAATGCTGTCGATGATGAGGCTTCATCCAGCT
CGAGAAGGAGCCATCTTACAGATCTCCCGACAGCGGCCACCTCCTCCGCATGTACGTCATCAGCTATGCT
GGCGGGTCCACCAATAGCTTCGACATCACGGGCTGCTGCTGAGGCGGCAGCGGAGGCGGCTGCTCTTGCC
CAGCGGAAACCGCAGCGCCGCAAGCTCTACAAGTGTCCTCACTGCGAGGCGATCTTCGAAAAGCTTAAGG
AGCGTAATGCGCACATGATTGGCGAGCACAACTACGTACGGCAAAATCGCCGTCTAATTTGCACTCAGCC
GCAAATCAATACTTCGATGTTAACGCTACAGCAACAGATGATAGTGCAGTCAGGTGAGGTTGAGGATTCC
AAGGATGGCATTGTGAAGATAAAACAGGAGCAGTGCCAGGAAAAGCAGGATGTTGAGCAAATGCACGACC
ATTCCGAACTATTGGCTGATGTCAAGGACTCTGAGCTGATGGGCATCGGCGGTGATGGTGACGGTGATGT
AGATGACGACATTAAGCCACCCAACCAGCTAGATGAAAAGCCCACGCTGCCGCCATTAGCCATGACGACC
CCAGCGGCTAAATTAGCAGCTTTGTATCGAATGCTCATCGCCTACAACGAATCCAAGCTCGGACAGGAGC
GCAACAATCTTAGCGAGCTGGAGCAGAAGGCTATGGAAAAATCCATATTTCTCTGCTATGTCTGTCGTAC
CGACTTCCCGTCCGTAAAGCTCTATGACGCCCATCTCACCGAGCATCCCGCTGAATGCTTTACGTGCGGC
AAGAAGTTCTACCGTTGGAAGAACTTCTCATTGCACTTGAAGCGGCACTTGGGCTGGAAGGAGTTCGGAT
GCTATGTCTGCGACAAGAAGTTCGTAGTGCGCAGCGCCTTGGTCGAACACATGCGGATGCACACGGGGCA
AACGCCACTCAAGTGCAAGATATGCGGTAAAAAGTTCAAGAGATACTCGAATCTGACGCAACACCGCAAA
CGCCACACCAAAATGATGGTGCGCAAGAAGGAATACGTGTGTCACTGCGGCGAAGTCTTGCCCTCGAAGG
CTCGCTTCCTGTGGCACAAGGAAACGCACGACCTGAAGCCGAAGTGCTGCCCGTACTGCTGCGATCGGTT
TGTGCACGCCAACTCGCTACGTCGACACATACGGTTGGCCCACTCTGATAAGTTTGACTATGCCGAACCT
ATGGAATGCCCTATGTGTAAGCAAATCTTCGCGAAGACGTCCATCAAGGCGCACATGGCGACGCACTCAA
CGGAGCCCCAATACGATTGCGCCATTTGTAGCAAGAGCTTCTCCACCAAATGGAATCTCAAGATCCACTC
GTGGGTACACGCCAACCGGACGGCCAAGCCCTTTAAGTGCGAATACTGCCCAAAGGCGTTTGTGCGAGAG
CTGGACTTCAAGAACCACATCAACGCGCACAAACAGATCAAACCGTACACGTGCGAGTACTGCGGCTGCA
AGTTCATCCGCAAGTACAATTACATGCGACACCGGCGCGAACATCATGGCACCAAGAAGTTCACCTGCGA
CCAATGCGATAAGTCTTTCCATCGGCATTACTATCTGATAGAGCACCGGCGAATGCATACCGGGGAGCGT
CCGTTCACGTGTACCATCTGCGGCAAGAGCTCCACAACGAAGACCAACCACAACAAGCATCTGAAGATCC
ACCATTCGCGCGATCCGTTCACGGTGGAGGCC
