>Addgene plasmid #39743 | KHBD00715 | addgene partial sequence | sequence record 55239 | M13-F20 5'-TGTAAAACGACGGCCAGT-3'
TCGTTGCAACAAATTGATGAGCAATGCTTTTTTATAATGCCAACTTTGTACAAAAAAGTTGGCACCATGG
TCGACAACAGTGTCCAATGCCCCGTGTGTACATTGTACCTGCATGCGGGCATGAATCTCTCCGATCACTT
GGAGACCCATCCCAAGGAGCAGGTGATCAAGGCGCTGGTGCAGATGACGATCGTTGGGAACGGTGGCAAC
AGCATGGGCAGCGTTCTCGCTGCCGCCATGTTGACAGGAGGATCTGGAGGAGGTGGATCCAGCGGCGGCG
AAGCCAGTGCTGATGAGAAACCGGCCGTCTTATCACCCCCTTCTGGCGGCGATGTCAAACCAGTCGTGGT
CAATACCATATCAGCAGCAACAGCGCCTGTGCTGCCACCAGCACCACCACCGCTATCCTCCTCCCTCGTG
GCGGCCTGCTCCAACGGAGCCGCCTCTTCGACAACCAGCTCCACACCCACCTCCACCTCAGCAAGCAACA
GCAGCAGCCTCAGCAGCAGCAAACCGAGCAATCCACCGATGAAAGCACTGAAATGCTCACCGCCCACAAC
TGAGGCGCGAGCCAGCACATCCGCACATCCCACCACGAGCAGCGTGTCCACTTTGTACCAGCCAGCGCAG
GTCACTCCGGATTATCGCTTCAACCAGCAGCAGCAGCAGCCGCAGACGTCGGGCTTTGGGCGTGGTGTCA
CCACCTCAACAGCCGCGCTGGTGATTCCGCAGGTGCCTCAGCAGCACTTCCTCGCCAGCCATCAACAGCA
GGCTCACTTTCCACACCAGCAGCAGTCCCCGCAGCAACAGCAGCAACATTCGCAGCATCAGCCTGCTCTG
AAGT
